Addgene plasmid #154364: pDUAL-P41nmt1-Nup124-GFP
Purpose: Yeast expression of Nup124
Depositing lab: Wanzhong He. Depositing organization: National Institute of Biological Sciences, Beijing. Publication: Genetically encoded tags for direct synthesis of EM-visible gold nanoparticles in cells. Jiang Z, Jin X, Li Y, Liu S, Liu XM, Wang YY, Zhao P, Cai X, Liu Y, Tang Y, Sun X, Liu Y, Hu Y, Li M, Cai G, Qi X, Chen S, Du LL, He W. Nat Methods. 2020 Sep;17(9):937-946. doi: 10.1038/s41592-020-0911-z. Epub 2020 Aug 10. PubMed 32778831.
Backbone
  Vector backbone: pDUAL-P41nmt1-GFP
  Vector type: Yeast Expression
Growth in bacteria
  Bacterial resistance: Ampicillin, 100 μg/mL
  Growth temperature: 37°C
  Growth strain: DH5alpha
  Copy number: High Copy
Gene/Insert
  Gene/Insert name: Nup124
  Species: S. pombe (fission yeast)
  Entrez Gene: nup124
  Cloning method: Restriction Enzyme; 5′ cloning site Unknown (unknown if destroyed)
Terms and licenses: Academic/Nonprofit Terms; Industry Terms: Not Available to Industry
How to cite: pDUAL-P41nmt1-Nup124-GFP was a gift from Wanzhong He (Addgene plasmid # 154364 ; http://n2t.net/addgene:154364 ; RRID:Addgene_154364)
