[The description below was written by a language model from this plasmid's Addgene catalogue record and pLannotate feature annotations shown in this document.]
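Description:
pDUAL-P41nmt1-Nup124-GFP is a 13.3 kb fission yeast expression plasmid built on the pDUAL-P41nmt1-GFP backbone, designed to produce the Schizosaccharomyces pombe nucleoporin Nup124 as a C-terminal GFP fusion. In E. coli it is maintained as a high-copy plasmid through a ColE1/pUC-type origin and selected with ampicillin via the bla gene. An f1 origin and remnants of the lac region (lacI, lac promoter/operator and lacZα fragments) are carried over from the parental cloning vector.

The expression cassette consists of an nmt1 promoter, the nup124 coding region, GFP (annotated as GFPmut3) immediately downstream, and the S. cerevisiae ADH1 terminator. The nmt1 promoter is thiamine-repressible. The automated annotation labels it as the wild-type strong version, but the "P41" in the plasmid name points to the attenuated, medium-strength nmt41 variant, which differs by only a few bases and would not be distinguished by the annotation tool. The nup124 sequence is annotated as two fragments separated by a short gap, which may reflect an intron in a genomic-derived insert, though the record does not state this.

For yeast maintenance, the plasmid carries the S. pombe ars1 autonomously replicating sequence and the ura4 marker, flanked by two separate fragments of the leu1 gene. This arrangement fits the dual-use design implied by the pDUAL name: the intact plasmid can replicate episomally under uracil selection, or the ars1–ura4 segment can be removed so that the leu1 fragments direct chromosomal integration at the leu1 locus. The stated purpose is yeast expression of Nup124, and the GFP fusion allows fluorescent visualisation of this nuclear pore component. The associated publication concerns genetically encoded tags for electron microscopy.
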