Features (pLannotate 1.2.2; 23 found; start..end, strand, type, name):
     22..114     +  CDS            lacI (fragment): lac repressor; lacI; The lac repressor binds to the lac operator to inhibit transcription in E. coli. This inhibition can be relieved by adding lactose or isopropyl-β-D-thiogalactopyranoside (IPTG).
    127..148     +  protein_bind   CAP binding site: CAP binding activates transcription in the presence of cAMP. E. coli catabolite activator protein
    163..193     +  promoter       lac promoter: promoter for the E. coli lac operon
    197..219     +  protein_bind   lac operator (fragment): The lac repressor binds to the lac operator to inhibit transcription in E. coli. This inhibition can be relieved by adding lactose or isopropyl-β-D-thiogalactopyranoside (IPTG). lac repressor encoded by lacI
    254..276     -  misc_feature   MCS (fragment): pUC18/19 multiple cloning site
    302..1453    +  promoter       nmt1 promoter: wild-type nmt1 promoter from Schizosaccharomyces pombe, conferring strong thiamine-repressible expression
   1466..1717    +  CDS            nup124 (fragment): NU124_SCHPO - Experimental evidence at protein level: Swiss-Prot protein existence level 1. Nucleoporins may be involved in both binding and translocation of the proteins during nucleocytoplasmic transport. In S.pombe it is required for the nuclear localization of retrotransposon tf1. From Schizosaccharomyces pombe (strain 972 / ATCC 24843) (Fission yeast).
   1761..4985    +  CDS            nup124 (fragment): NU124_SCHPO - Experimental evidence at protein level: Swiss-Prot protein existence level 1. Nucleoporins may be involved in both binding and translocation of the proteins during nucleocytoplasmic transport. In S.pombe it is required for the nuclear localization of retrotransposon tf1. From Schizosaccharomyces pombe (strain 972 / ATCC 24843) (Fission yeast).
   4992..5705    +  CDS            GFPmut3: GFPmut3 is a basic (constitutively fluorescent) green fluorescent protein published in 1996, derived from Aequorea victoria. It is reported to be a very rapidly-maturing weak dimer.
   5732..5919    +  terminator     ADH1 terminator: S. cerevisiae ADH1; transcription terminator for the S. cerevisiae alcohol dehydrogenase 1 (ADH1) gene
   6666..7187    +  CDS            leu1 (fragment): LEU3_SCHPO - Experimental evidence at protein level: Swiss-Prot protein existence level 1. Catalyzes the oxidation of 3-carboxy-2-hydroxy-4- methylpentanoate (3-isopropylmalate) to 3-carboxy-4-methyl-2- oxopentanoate. The product decarboxylates to 4-methyl-2 oxopentanoate. From Schizosaccharomyces pombe (strain 972 / ATCC 24843) (Fission yeast).
   7583..8377    -  CDS            S. pombe ura4: orotidine 5'-phosphate decarboxylase, required for uracil biosynthesis; Schizosaccharomyces pombe ura4
   8986..9769    -  rep_origin     ars1: Schizosaccharomyces pombe autonomously replicating sequence ars1
   9930..9995    +  CDS            hus5 (fragment): UBC9_SCHPO - Also known as ubc9. Experimental evidence at protein level: Swiss-Prot protein existence level 1. Catalyzes the covalent attachment of ubiquitin-like protein SUMO/Smt3 to other proteins. Required for efficient recovery from DNA damage or S-phase arrest and normal mitosis. This may be as part of a checkpoint independent recovery process. From Schizosaccharomyces pombe (strain 972 / ATCC 24843) (Fission yeast).
  10087..10485   +  CDS            leu1 (fragment): LEU3_SCHPO - Experimental evidence at protein level: Swiss-Prot protein existence level 1. Catalyzes the oxidation of 3-carboxy-2-hydroxy-4- methylpentanoate (3-isopropylmalate) to 3-carboxy-4-methyl-2- oxopentanoate. The product decarboxylates to 4-methyl-2 oxopentanoate. From Schizosaccharomyces pombe (strain 972 / ATCC 24843) (Fission yeast).
  10488..10645   +  CDS            lacZα (fragment): LacZα fragment of β-galactosidase; lacZ fragment
  10651..10702   -  misc_feature   bom (fragment): basis of mobility region from pBR322
  10721..11176   +  rep_origin     f1 ori (sequence partly withheld): f1 bacteriophage origin of replication; arrow indicates direction of (+) strand synthesis
  11177..11226   -  misc_feature   bom (fragment): basis of mobility region from pBR322
  11328..11363   -  CDS            rop (fragment): Rop protein, which maintains plasmids at low copy number; rop
  11458..11562   +  promoter       AmpR promoter: bla
  11563..12423   +  CDS            AmpR: β-lactamase; bla; confers resistance to ampicillin, carbenicillin, and related antibiotics
  12594..13182   +  rep_origin     ori: high-copy-number ColE1/pMB1/pBR322/pUC origin of replication
>Addgene plasmid #154364 | pDUAL-P41nmt1-Nup124-GFP | addgene full sequence | sequence record 306505 | Addgene NGS Result
AGTGAGCGAGGAAGCGGAAGAGCGCCCAATACGCAAACCGCCTCTCCCCGCGCGTTGGCCGATTCATTAA
TGCAGCTGGCACGACAGGTTTCCCGACTGGAAAGCGGGCAGTGAGCGCAACGCAATTAATGTGAGTTAGC
TCACTCATTAGGCACCCCAGGCTTTACACTTTATGCTTCCGGCTCGTATGTTGTGTGGAATTGTGAGCGG
ATAACAATTTCACACAGGAAACAGCTATGACCATGATTACGCCAAGCTTGCATGCCTGCAGGTCGATCGA
CTCTAGAGGATCAGAAAATTATCGCCATAAAAGACAGAATAAGTCATCAGCGGTTGTTTCATTTCCTATA
TTTTTTTTTTATTTTTTTATTTTTTAATAAGGGAAAATTTAACGTCTAAGGATACAGAAGATTGTTAGCA
CATTAAAGTAATAAAGGCTTAAGTAGTAAGTGCCTTAGCATGTTATTGTATTTCAAAGGACATAATCTAA
AATAATAACAATATCATTTCTCACAAGTTATTCAATTTTCTTTTTTTTTTCTAATAATATCAAGAATGTA
TTATTTGTTTGACATAAGTCAACTAATTTATTTAATATGCTGGATTAATCTTGCAGACATGTAAATTAAC
AAGTTTTAGTCAAATAACGTTGAAGTTTCAATGAACTCAAATAATTTCTCTTTTTTTTTATATAACCATA
ATCTGATTTATATTTTCCGCAGGGATCAACTGAAGTTATGACATTTGGATTGGATCACTTATAACCTTGG
TCGCCAAATAATACAAAAATCAGCGTTATAAAACAAAGAAGGTTTTTGTTAAGAAATTAATCCTCTTTCT
TGATAAGAAAGTTGAACCGAAATTGCAGATACTGATATATGAAAATAATACCCACAATTTTGGGAATAGC
GCAAGCCTCAATTTAAACAATAGGTGAGGACACATGATAATGACCTCAATGATTGTTAGAAGAAAAGAGC
CTCATTACAAAATCGAAAAATGAATGGTTGGGTACAAGTTTCCAAAACATGGTAAAGTGGACTTTGCGTA
TGAGACGTAAATAGAAAAAAACACTTGTTATATGTTTTCTAGAATTATTGTTGTCTCTTTATGGTTGGAT
GATGCAAAATAGTAATTTCGGTTAGTTGCTGTAAAACACCACGAGACAAATAGATATGGATATTTATTAA
ATCAGGAAAAACGTAACTCTCGGCTACTGGATGGTTCAGTCACCCAACGATTACTGGGGAGAGAAAACAG
GGCAAAAGCAAAGCTTAAAGGAATCCGATTGTCATTCGGCAATGTGCAGCGAAACTAAAAACCGGATAAT
GGACCTGTTAATCGAAACATTGAAGATAAAGGAAGAGGAATCCTGGCATATCATCAATTGAATAAGTTGA
ATTAATTATTTCAATCTCATTCTCACTTTCTGACTTATAGTCGCTTTGTTAAAGCTAGCGGATCCATGCC
TCCTGTTTCAAAAAATACTCGCACTTCATCAAAGACTGTTAAGAAACCCTATGACCCACCTCAGGGGAGC
TCAAGGCCCTTTTTTACGGTCTTGAAACGGGCATTTTCATCTGTTTTGCACCCATTCACCAGTGGTCTAG
ACGAGAAAGCTTCAGGAACGGCTAGCAAGGATAGAAAGAGTGGAAGAGCAGGTACAAAAAGCCTGCTTAC
TCCAGAGTTAACACCTCATTATTTAGGAAAATCTCCGTAAGTTGACATTTTTGTCGTGAAACATATTAAC
ATTAAATAGAAGAATTATTCGCGTTAGTAATCGGAGCCATGTTAGAACAATTGATGGAATAGAGGAAAAA
GTTCATACGAATACATTTGAACCTAGGAAGCCAAAGCAAAAGCAAGATTATACTAATTCCCCAACGCTTT
TTAAACGCCATGACGAGTTGTCGTTAAAATCACTTAATTCGCTTCATCCTTCTTCTGCTTTATCCAAAAA
GTTGGGCAGCACTTCTCAACATCAAATTGCAACTCCCAAATCCTCTGCTTCATTGCTCAATATCCTTCGG
TCACTTCACGATGAGCAGAAAAATACCTTAAATATATCAAGTGTAAAACAAGATCGTATTACCGAAGCTA
ATCCTACTTGTGAGAAGCGCAAGCCTTCTAGAAGTCCCAGTCCTATGCTTTCCAAAAAGAAATCTGTTGC
TCGTGCCTCTGAAAACGAGCCCTCAGCTAAGCAGAACAAAAGCTTTTCTGGAAATGATTCCCATAAGAGT
CTTACCGACATTAGAGATAAGGAGAATGGCGAAACAGAGGTCTCAGCAAAAAATCACGTTCCTCACCGCT
CCTCTCGGCGACGTCGTAGACACCAGCGGCTTATCCCTATCATTTATGAAACTCTTGAACAGATGGATTT
AAGGAAGCCTGTATTAGTCAATGCAGAAGTTCAGACAGATTCCAACCCCGGTAATACAATGTTTATTGAT
AAGCAAGATATTTATCACCGGTTAAGTACACCCACTTCGCGTAAGCGTCAGACTCTCGAGAAAGGTCATA
TTAAGGCTTTTTCTGCAGTTGATGAGGATTTGGATGAAATCTTTGCTTGCGAAGATGACGTTCATTACAC
CGCATTACCCAAACAAAATCCAAAATCTGAGCGTATATTAGAACCTATAATAGCATCTCCCAAGGATAAT
ACAAGTGACAAGGGTTTATTGACGAAGTCCGCCCCTACCTTTGAAGAGCTTCAAGCCTCTATTACCCCTA
AGCCTGTAAAGACTTCTCCGAATGATACGGCACTTACTCTCGCGAACGCTGAGGATAATAAAACCTTTGA
ACATCAGCCATTGTCAAAGGATACAGAAGCGCCCAAAAGCCAATTTTCCTCATCGCCGACAAAAGAATCT
ACAACTAGAAAGTCCGAAGTTGAACCGCCATCACCTTCTAAGGAAATCAAATCTTCTCACTTTTCAGTAC
CCGAATTTAAGTTTGAACCGAAGACTGAAGCTACCACGGACAAAAAATTAAATGTACCCAAATTTGAGTT
TAAGCCAACTGCTACTGCTGATGTGCAAACTAATCGTTTGAAGGAGAATGAGCCCAAGCCAACGTTCTTT
GCACAATTACCGTCAAAGACTCAAGAGACGCCAAGTATAACTGAGAACAAGCCTTCATTTTTTTCTCAAT
TAAGTCCAAAACGAGAAGAAACAGAAAAGAAGGACAACGCTCCGTCTGCTCCTGCTTCAACTTCTGGTTT
CAGCTTTGGAGGATTCGCACCTAAAACCCTTGAAGAGAAGGAAGAAACGAAAGCTCCTACGTTCAATTTC
TCTTTAAACAATGCTTCTAGTACACAAGACACAACAAAACCTACGCTACAATTTAATTTTGGAAGTAGTT
TTGGAAAGCCAACAAGCAATATTTTCAATGACAAAAAAACTTCTGAAAATGGTCTAGCTAGTTCTACTGT
TGCTTCTGAGTCAAAACCGTCAGCTCCCGAATCAAAACCGTCCTCGGGTTTTGGAAATACCGCAGGCTCA
TCACCCTTTTCATTCAATTTGACCAAGGAGTCCAAAGAAGTCCCACCTACAAATTCCTTTTCTTTTGCTA
AAAAAGGGAAAGATGAAGCGAATGACAGTTTGTCAGCTAAAGCTTCTACTCCATTTTCGTTTGCAAAACC
TAATACTGAAAATGTAACAACAACTGCTCCTCAGTTTTCATTTAATTTTACCAAGCCAAATACGGATGCC
AAAACCAATTTGCTACCTGAAAAAACTTTTAATGAAGAAGCCGTAAAGCAAAAGGAAACTGAAAAAGAGG
TCCCTCCAACAGGTCCAAAAGCTTCTGAAATAAAGGATTCAGTATCTTCTAATAACGCTGTGCCCTCTTC
AACCTTTAATTTTGTATCTCCCTTTGCTGCTGTATCTGAAAAAACAAATGAGAATAACATTCCTAACGAT
ACAACGAAGACGAATGGCAATGCTACTAAGAGAACTTTGGAACAAACGGAGGATGCAAAGCCTTTTGCTT
TCTCCTTCGGTTCCACTACAGAACAGGCAAACAAAAAAGCCTCAACGTCAAATGAAACTACGAAGCCTCA
ATTGGATACATCTTCTAAAACTGATGGAGTAACTGCTAATGCGCCGTTTAGTTTTGCATCAGCTTTTAAT
GCACCTAAACCCTCGACTAATACTGCTGATGGCAAAGATTCTGCTTCGAATCTTACCACTCCTTCACCTG
CTTTTTCATTTGGAAACAATAGTGGTGTTAAAGCATCCAGTAACAACAATCCCTCTACAAATTCGTCTAC
GGCACCGTTTTCTTTTGGTACATCAAATAAACCGGCATTTAGCTTTGGGTCTGCAACTTCAAAGACTACC
TCTGAAGGAACCGCTCCAGCTGCTTCTGCTTCTGCTCCTGCTCCCACTACGTCTGCATTTTCTTTTGGAG
CATCAAATTCTAGTATGAATAAGGAAGAGAACACTCCCATGGCTAAGGATGCTGGAGATACGGCACCTGC
GTCTGGCTTTAAGTCTGGGTTTTCGTTCGGTGCTAACAATTCGCCTCAGCCTGCTTCTATGTTTGGTACA
TCGACGCCGGCCCCGTCTTCCGCGTTTGCGTTTGGCAACCAGTCAGGCACGAACCCAGCAGCTCCTGCAG
GGTTTGGAGGGATTACTAATACTGCCACTAATAACCCTCCTAGTACAGGTTTTACATTCACTCCATCAAA
TGCTGGATCAACTGCGGCTCCTATGTTTGGCGCTGGAAACACTCCCAACCCATCCGGGTCCATCAATAAT
GCATCACAAGCATTCGCCTTCGGGTCAGGAGAACCTAGTAATCCAGCTAGTAATCCACCTAGTACCGGAT
TTTCGTTCGGTGCGGCTACTCCGTCTGCCTTTAATGCAAGTGCCTCACAATCACCAGCGCCCAATGGTAT
TCAATTCAATTTGGGCTCTTCTAACTCACAAACAAATGCGCCCCCGGGCCGTAAAATTGCTGTGCCCCGA
AGTCGAAGAAAACGTGGATCCATGTCTAAAGGTGAAGAATTATTCACTGGTGTTGTCCCAATTTTGGTTG
AATTAGATGGTGATGTTAATGGTCACAAATTTTCTGTCTCCGGTGAAGGTGAAGGTGATGCTACTTACGG
TAAATTGACCTTAAAATTTATTTGTACTACTGGTAAATTGCCAGTTCCATGGCCAACCTTAGTCACTACT
TTCGGTTATGGTGTTCAATGTTTTGCGAGATACCCAGATCATATGAAACAACATGACTTTTTCAAGTCTG
CCATGCCAGAAGGTTATGTTCAAGAAAGAACTATTTTTTTCAAAGATGACGGTAACTACAAGACCAGAGC
TGAAGTCAAGTTTGAAGGTGATACCTTAGTTAATAGAATCGAATTAAAAGGTATTGATTTTAAAGAAGAT
GGTAACATTTTAGGTCACAAATTGGAATACAACTATAACTCTCACAATGTTTACATCATGGCTGACAAAC
AAAAGAATGGTATCAAAGTTAACTTCAAAATTAGACACAACATTGAAGATGGTTCTGTTCAATTAGCTGA
CCATTATCAACAAAATACTCCAATTGGTGATGGTCCAGTCTTGTTACCAGACAACCATTACTTATCCACT
CAATCTGCCTTATCCAAAGATCCAAACGAAAAGAGAGACCACATGGTCTTGTTAGAATTTGTTACTGCTG
CTGGTATTACCCATGGTATGGATGAATTGTACAAAAGATCTGGCGCGCCACTTCTAAATAAGCGAATTTC
TTATGATTTATGATTTTTATTATTAAATAAGTTATAAAAAAAATAAGTGTATACAAATTTTAAAGTGACT
CTTAGGTTTTAAAACGAAAATTCTTATTCTTGAGTAACTCTTTCCTGTAGGTCAGGTTGCTTTCTCAGGT
ATAGTATGAGGTCGCTCTTATTGACCACACCTCTACCGGCAGATCCGCTAGGGATAACAGGGTAATATAC
TAGTAAGATGATTCTTTTATCGTCGATAACGATGAGGATGTAGACGATTATGATGAGAGTGATTAGCTTC
TAAAATTTGGTGTTTTCAAACGCTATTTACAGTACAATCTGAAAAAATTGGATGAACATTGTAAATGGTA
GGATACGAGTTCCAATTAATGTATTTTTTAAGTATTACACTTAGCTTATTAATTTTATATATACATTCTA
CCTCTGTGGGTTTAAAGACAACTCGTACACATACTCAAATTATTTATGAACATTATAATGCATATTCGTA
CTGTCTATTAAACATTTTTTTGACATTAAAAATTTCGTTTACTAACGTAGAAAGCGCTGATAATTGAGGC
TACTATTTTAATATCTAGAAACAAAGATTCATTAATTAATTAAGTAAGCTCCAGGATACTTGTATATTTC
GTTAAAAAAGCGCAATTTCAACAATTCCTATGAACATCCATGATTTCATCACAAAATCAAACATATCAGG
ATTTAACGTGAATTATTTGCTTTCTTGTGATTTTCATCTGATTTCTGGTCATTTACGTTACTGTAAACAA
GCTTTTTAAAAAAAGGATTTTTTACGCAATATTATCGATATCCCAATCTGTAGTATAAAAAGTGCAACAG
TGTTGAGTTTCCCGAAACCAGGCATTTTTGCGGTAGGGTCTGAAACTTTCACGAAACCATTTCACAACAA
AACTTCTTCAACAACATGTGTGCAAAGAAAATCGTCGTCTTACCAGGAGACCATATTGGCCCTGAAATTG
TTGCTTCTGCCTTGGAGGTTTTGAAAGTCGTTGAGAAGAAGCGACCTGAGTTAAAACTCGAGTTTGAAGA
ACACAAGATTGGAGGTGCCTCTATTGATGCCTATGGAACCCCTTTGACTGACGAGACTGTGAAGGCTTGT
TTGGAAGCTGACGGTGTTCTTTTGGGTGCCGTTGGTGGTCCTGAATGGACCAACCCCAATTGTCGTCCTG
AGCAAGGTTTATTGAAGCTTCGTAAGAGTATGGGTGTTTGGGCCAACCTTCGACCTTGCAACTTTGCCAG
CAAGTCTTTAGTCAAGTACAGCCCTTTGAAGCCTGAAATCGTTGAAGGTGTCGATTTTTGTGTTGTACGA
GAACTTACTGGAGGTTGTTACTTTGGTGAGCGCACTGAGGACAACGGATCGGGTTATGCTATGGACACTT
GGCCTTACAGTTTGGAAGAAGTTTCTCGTATTGCTCGTTTGGCGGCCGCGGGCCCAACACCAATGTTTAT
AACCAAGTTTTATCTTGTTTGTCTACATGGTATTTTACATTCATCTACATACATCTTTCATTGGCTTTGT
ACATAGTTATCATTACAAGTCTAAAAAAATTCACTCTTTTCTTATTCAATGTCAATCCAAGAGAAAAGAT
TGTGGTAATGTTGTAGGAGCATGTTTAATAAATTACTATAGCAAATTACTTTTTATTCCCAAGGTGTTTA
TCTATAATAGTTAATATTTTAGTCGCTACATAAAATTTTACCAAAGAGTACTTGTATACTAATTCTAAAT
GCCTTCTGACATAAAACGCCTAGGAAAACAAACGCAAACAAGGCATCGACTTTTTCAATAACCAACCAAA
AAAATTTTACATTAGTCTTTTTTTAATGCTGAGAAAGTCTTTGCTGATATGCCTTCCAACCAGCTTCTCT
ATATCTCTTGGCTTCGACAACAGGATTACGACCAGCTCCATAGACTCCACGACCAACAATGATGATGTCG
CTACCGCAGTTTACAATCACTTCTTCAGGAGTACGATATTGCTGTCCCAGCCCGTCTCCTTTAACATCCA
AGCCGATACCAGGGGACATAGTTATGTAGTCGCTTTGAAGGTTAGGAAATCGACGACCAGCTATAAAGCC
AAAGCAAAAATCGGTATGCTTCTCAAACCATTCTAAGGTTTTCTCTGTGTAGGAACCAGTAGCCAAAGAG
CCTTTGGAAGACATTTCAGCCAAAAGCAAGAGACCACGTCCCAAAGGTAAACCAACTTCTTTGAGGCCTT
GTATAATACCCTCGCCTGGCACTGTATGGCAATTTGTGATATGAGCCCAAGAAGCAATTTTGTACACACC
AGATGCATATTGTAGCTTGACGGTATTTCCAATGTCTGCGAATTTGCGATCCTCAAAGATAAGAAAACGA
TGCTTTTTACCTAAGGCCACCAGTTTTTCTACCATATCCTGGTCGAAATCCTCGACAACGTCAATATGTG
TCTTGATAACACAGACATAGGGTCCAATTTTATCTACCAATTCTAAGATTTCGGATTTCTTCGTCAAATC
GACCGCGACTGACAAGTTGCTTTGCTTTTCTTCCATCAAAGCCAACAATTCCTTGGCAATGGGATTTTTC
ATCCCCTCAGCTCTAGCTGAATAGCTTTGAAATACTCTAGCATCCATAACTTTGCTTTTAAACCTTTAAT
TTCGATCCAAGCAAAAAAGAGGTTCTTGGTAGGACAATACGGTAAGAAAACACGACATGTGCAGAGATGC
CGACGAAGCATAGTTAAACTGGGATGGTAAAATCAATTAAGAATTTATAAAGACAAAATTGTATAAGTCT
CTAAAACATCTTAATTATACCTCACAGAACTATCTAAAATATATTCACAAAGTGCAAACATTATCATGAA
AAAGAACCATTTTAATTTAAAGCAAGGGCATTAAGGCTTATTTACAGAATTTCTTACTTTTGTAAAGATT
ATAAGGCTGATTATCTTTTTCACCATGCCAAAAATTACACAAGATAGAATGGATGTTTGAAATTAAACGT
GAGTATACAAACAAATACACTAGGTAAATCGAAACATTTTTTTCTCCATTAAGTAACAAATTCCTATTTA
GAGAAAGAATGCTGAGTAGATTAAATAATCTATACAAACTTTTTTAACACAAATGCATACATATAGCCAG
TGGGATTTGTAGCTAAGCTTGCGAATTCGAGTCTAACTCCTTAACCACTCGGACATAGTGACTTATCTGA
CACTCATTGTAAATTAATATATATATAGGCATTTTGTTTAGTTAAAGGTACTTAAGTAATTAGTATAAAC
GAACCAATTTTATAATCAGGAAGTTAAGTGAATGGTAGCACATGTCGTAAAAATTGTGAATTTTTATTGA
ATAATATTTTAAATACAAGCCTTTCTAGACTAGGTATACTCATAAACATATATGAGCAAAAGGATAGAGG
AGATTACATTGCATCTTCTACAAATTTATTTATTGCCCTTTACTGAAAAATTAAATAATGAGTACTAAAT
GATAAAAAGCGCTCAGTACAAGAAAGATTGCAAAAATATTGCATTCTTCATGAATTAAAGTTGCATATAA
GGCATATTGAAAGTAATAGTACTAAAACAGCAGTTAGCGAAAATTAATAGAATTATATTCGCAAGACAAT
TGTGACATTAAATTAAAAAATTGTAGAATTTTTACTATCCTCTTTAACGCCATGAGCCTTTATAAAAAGG
TTAAATTAGTTTTAACATTCTTTTTTTGAGTAAGAGTTTACAATTTATCAAAACCTGTGTTATTATATTC
ATTAGTTTCAATTTATTAGCATCTAGAGAAAAATCAATTGGCAGTTACATTGTTGGAATTTATGAAGAAA
AAGAATCTACAACGGAGAATAAGTTGCTGATCGCTTTCCCTAAAATTGTATATTTTGCTGAGCTTATTTT
GACATTTCGTTGAAGTTTTCTCTAATTCGCATTCATTTTAAGTAAAACAATGAGAAATAAAATTACAAAA
AATACAAATTAAAATACAATTTTTAGCTATAATTATAGACGATGCCCTTGTATCCCATTCTGTCTCGCTT
GCCCCTACTTTTTATCTTTTATATACCATAATGAACGCTGCCGCTACTAACCATACCCCGATTTTACATT
TCGGACTCCCAAGGACGTACAAAATAGAAAACTATAGAAAAAAATAATCAGAAAATAGCATGTCATCTCT
TTGTAAAACGCGTTTGCAAGAAGAAAGGAAACAATGGAGAAGAGATCATCCATTTGTATGTAAATTTTAG
TAAACTTGAAGAAATCACTAACAACTTCTCTTACTTAGGGATTCTATGCAAAACCTTGTAAATCATCTGA
TGGAGGACTCGATTTAATGAATTGGAAGGTTGGGCCCGCGGCCGCTTAGCTGAAACTTCCAACCCTCCTG
CTCCCGTCACATTACTCGACAAAGCTAATGTTTTGGCAACTTCTCGTCTTTGGCGCAAGACTGTAGCTAA
GATTTTTAAGGAGGAATATCCTCACCTTACCTTAAAAAACCAGCTCATTGACTCCGCAGCCATGCTTTTG
GTCAAGAGCCCTCGTACACTTAACGGTGTTGTTTTGACTGACAACTTGTTTGGTGACATTATTTCAGATG
AGGCTTCTGTCATTCCTGGTAGCTTGGGCCTTTTGCCTTCTGCCTCCCTTTCCGGTGTGGTAGGAAAATC
AGAAGAAAAGGTTCATTGTTTGGTTGAGCCCATTCACGGTAGCGCTCCCGAGCTCGAATTCACTGGCCGT
CGTTTTACAACGTCGTGACTGGGAAAACCCTGGCGTTACCCAACTTAATCGCCTTGCAGCACATCCCCCT
TTCGCCAGCTGGCGTAATAGCGAAGAGGCCCGCACCGATCGCCCTTCCCAACAGTTGCGCAGCCTGAATG
GCGAATGGCGCCTGATGCGGTATTTTCTCCTTACGCATCTGTGCGGTATTTCACACCGCATA
[95 nt withheld, positions 10703-10797]
T
[46 nt withheld, positions 10799-10844]
C
[141 nt withheld, positions 10846-10986]
CCTTTGACGTTGGAGTCCACGTTCTTT
[37 nt withheld, positions 11014-11050]
ACTCTATCTCGGGCTATTCTTTTGATTTATAAGGGATTTTGCCGATTTCGGTCTATTGGTTAAAAAATGA
GCTGATTTAACAAAAATTTAACGCGAATTTTAACAAAATATTAACGTTTACAATTTTATGGTGCACTCTC
AGTACAATCTGCTCTGATGCCGCATAGTTAAGCCAGCCCCGACACCCGCCAACACCCGCTGACGCGCCCT
GACGGGCTTGTCTGCTCCCGGCATCCGCTTACAGACAAGCTGTGACCGTCTCCGGGAGCTGCATGTGTCA
GAGGTTTTCACCGTCATCACCGAAACGCGCGAGACGAAAGGGCCTCGTGATACGCCTATTTTTATAGGTT
AATGTCATGATAATAATGGTTTCTTAGACGTCAGGTGGCACTTTTCGGGGAAATGTGCGCGGAACCCCTA
TTTGTTTATTTTTCTAAATACATTCAAATATGTATCCGCTCATGAGACAATAACCCTGATAAATGCTTCA
ATAATATTGAAAAAGGAAGAGTATGAGTATTCAACATTTCCGTGTCGCCCTTATTCCCTTTTTTGCGGCA
TTTTGCCTTCCTGTTTTTGCTCACCCAGAAACGCTGGTGAAAGTAAAAGATGCTGAAGATCAGTTGGGTG
CACGAGTGGGTTACATCGAACTGGATCTCAACAGCGGTAAGATCCTTGAGAGTTTTCGCCCCGAAGAACG
TTTTCCAATGATGAGCACTTTTAAAGTTCTGCTATGTGGCGCGGTATTATCCCGTATTGACGCCGGGCAA
GAGCAACTCGGTCGCCGCATACACTATTCTCAGAATGACTTGGTTGAGTACTCACCAGTCACAGAAAAGC
ATCTTACGGATGGCATGACAGTAAGAGAATTATGCAGTGCTGCCATAACCATGAGTGATAACACTGCGGC
CAACTTACTTCTGACAACGATCGGAGGACCGAAGGAGCTAACCGCTTTTTTGCACAACATGGGGGATCAT
GTAACTCGCCTTGATCGTTGGGAACCGGAGCTGAATGAAGCCATACCAAACGACGAGCGTGACACCACGA
TGCCTGTAGCAATGGCAACAACGTTGCGCAAACTATTAACTGGCGAACTACTTACTCTAGCTTCCCGGCA
ACAATTAATAGACTGGATGGAGGCGGATAAAGTTGCAGGACCACTTCTGCGCTCGGCCCTTCCGGCTGGC
TGGTTTATTGCTGATAAATCTGGAGCCGGTGAGCGTGGGTCTCGCGGTATCATTGCAGCACTGGGGCCAG
ATGGTAAGCCCTCCCGTATCGTAGTTATCTACACGACGGGGAGTCAGGCAACTATGGATGAACGAAATAG
ACAGATCGCTGAGATAGGTGCCTCACTGATTAAGCATTGGTAACTGTCAGACCAAGTTTACTCATATATA
CTTTAGATTGATTTAAAACTTCATTTTTAATTTAAAAGGATCTAGGTGAAGATCCTTTTTGATAATCTCA
TGACCAAAATCCCTTAACGTGAGTTTTCGTTCCACTGAGCGTCAGACCCCGTAGAAAAGATCAAAGGATC
TTCTTGAGATCCTTTTTTTCTGCGCGTAATCTGCTGCTTGCAAACAAAAAAACCACCGCTACCAGCGGTG
GTTTGTTTGCCGGATCAAGAGCTACCAACTCTTTTTCCGAAGGTAACTGGCTTCAGCAGAGCGCAGATAC
CAAATACTGTTCTTCTAGTGTAGCCGTAGTTAGGCCACCACTTCAAGAACTCTGTAGCACCGCCTACATA
CCTCGCTCTGCTAATCCTGTTACCAGTGGCTGCTGCCAGTGGCGATAAGTCGTGTCTTACCGGGTTGGAC
TCAAGACGATAGTTACCGGATAAGGCGCAGCGGTCGGGCTGAACGGGGGGTTCGTGCACACAGCCCAGCT
TGGAGCGAACGACCTACACCGAACTGAGATACCTACAGCGTGAGCTATGAGAAAGCGCCACGCTTCCCGA
AGGGAGAAAGGCGGACAGGTATCCGGTAAGCGGCAGGGTCGGAACAGGAGAGCGCACGAGGGAGCTTCCA
GGGGGAAACGCCTGGTATCTTTATAGTCCTGTCGGGTTTCGCCACCTCTGACTTGAGCGTCGATTTTTGT
GATGCTCGTCAGGGGGGCGGAGCCTATGGAAAAACGCCAGCAACGCGGCCTTTTTACGGTTCCTGGCCTT
TTGCTGGCCTTTTGCTCACATGTTCTTTCCTGCGTTATCCCCTGATTCTGTGGATAACCGTATTACCGCC
TTTGAGTGAGCTGATACCGCTCGCCGCAGCCGAACGACCGAGCGCAGCGAGTC
