>Addgene plasmid #154364 | pDUAL-P41nmt1-Nup124-GFP | depositor partial sequence | sequence record 298715 | Nup124
ATGCCTCCTGTTTCAAAAAATACTCGCACTTCATCAAAGACTGTTAAGAAACCCTATGACCCACCTCAGG
GGAGCTCAAGGCCCTTTTTTACGGTCTTGAAACGGGCATTTTCATCTGTTTTGCACCCATTCACCAGTGG
TCTAGACGAGAAAGCTTCAGGAACGGCTAGCAAGGATAGAAAGAGTGGAAGAGCAGGTACAAAAAGCCTG
CTTACTCCAGAGTTAACACCTCATTATTTAGGAAAATCTCCGTAAGTTGACATTTTTGTCGTGAAACATA
TTAACATTAAATAGAAGAATTATTCGCGTTAGTAATCGGAGCCATGTTAGAACAATTGATGGAATAGAGG
AAAAAGTTCATACGAATACATTTGAACCTAGGAAGCCAAAGCAAAAGCAAGATTATACTAATTCCCCAAC
GCTTTTTAAACGCCATGACGAGTTGTCGTTAAAATCACTTAATTCGCTTCATCCTTCTTCTGCTTTATCC
AAAAAGTTGGGCAGCACTTCTCAACATCAAATTGCAACTCCCAAATCCTCTGCTTCATTGCTCAATATCC
TTCGGTCACTTCACGATGAGCAGAAAAATACCTTAAATATATCAAGTGTAAAACAAGATCGTATTACCGA
AGCTAATCCTACTTGTGAGAAGCGCAAGCCTTCTAGAAGTCCCAGTCCTATGCTTTCCAAAAAGAAATCT
GTTGCTCGTGCCTCTGAAAACGAGCCCTCAGCTAAGCAGAACAAAAGCTTTTCTGGAAATGATTCCCATA
AGAGTCTTACCGACATTAGAGATAAGGAGAATGGCGAAACAGAGGTCTCAGCAAAAAATCACGTTCCTCA
CCGCTCCTCTCGGCGACGTCGTAGACACCAGCGGCTTATCCCTATCATTTATGAAACTCTTGAACAGATG
GATTTAAGGAAGCCTGTATTAGTCAATGCAGAAGTTCAGACAGATTCCAACCCCGGTAATACAATGTTTA
TTGATAAGCAAGATATTTATCACCGGTTAAGTACACCCACTTCGCGTAAGCGTCAGACTCTCGAGAAAGG
TCATATTAAGGCTTTTTCTGCAGTTGATGAGGATTTGGATGAAATCTTTGCTTGCGAAGATGACGTTCAT
TACACCGCATTACCCAAACAAAATCCAAAATCTGAGCGTATATTAGAACCTATAATAGCATCTCCCAAGG
ATAATACAAGTGACAAGGGTTTATTGACGAAGTCCGCCCCTACCTTTGAAGAGCTTCAAGCCTCTATTAC
CCCTAAGCCTGTAAAGACTTCTCCGAATGATACGGCACTTACTCTCGCGAACGCTGAGGATAATAAAACC
TTTGAACATCAGCCATTGTCAAAGGATACAGAAGCGCCCAAAAGCCAATTTTCCTCATCGCCGACAAAAG
AATCTACAACTAGAAAGTCCGAAGTTGAACCGCCATCACCTTCTAAGGAAATCAAATCTTCTCACTTTTC
AGTACCCGAATTTAAGTTTGAACCGAAGACTGAAGCTACCACGGACAAAAAATTAAATGTACCCAAATTT
GAGTTTAAGCCAACTGCTACTGCTGATGTGCAAACTAATCGTTTGAAGGAGAATGAGCCCAAGCCAACGT
TCTTTGCACAATTACCGTCAAAGACTCAAGAGACGCCAAGTATAACTGAGAACAAGCCTTCATTTTTTTC
TCAATTAAGTCCAAAACGAGAAGAAACAGAAAAGAAGGACAACGCTCCGTCTGCTCCTGCTTCAACTTCT
GGTTTCAGCTTTGGAGGATTCGCACCTAAAACCCTTGAAGAGAAGGAAGAAACGAAAGCTCCTACGTTCA
ATTTCTCTTTAAACAATGCTTCTAGTACACAAGACACAACAAAACCTACGCTACAATTTAATTTTGGAAG
TAGTTTTGGAAAGCCAACAAGCAATATTTTCAATGACAAAAAAACTTCTGAAAATGGTCTAGCTAGTTCT
ACTGTTGCTTCTGAGTCAAAACCGTCAGCTCCCGAATCAAAACCGTCCTCGGGTTTTGGAAATACCGCAG
GCTCATCACCCTTTTCATTCAATTTGACCAAGGAGTCCAAAGAAGTCCCACCTACAAATTCCTTTTCTTT
TGCTAAAAAAGGGAAAGATGAAGCGAATGACAGTTTGTCAGCTAAAGCTTCTACTCCATTTTCGTTTGCA
AAACCTAATACTGAAAATGTAACAACAACTGCTCCTCAGTTTTCATTTAATTTTACCAAGCCAAATACGG
ATGCCAAAACCAATTTGCTACCTGAAAAAACTTTTAATGAAGAAGCCGTAAAGCAAAAGGAAACTGAAAA
AGAGGTCCCTCCAACAGGTCCAAAAGCTTCTGAAATAAAGGATTCAGTATCTTCTAATAACGCTGTGCCC
TCTTCAACCTTTAATTTTGTATCTCCCTTTGCTGCTGTATCTGAAAAAACAAATGAGAATAACATTCCTA
ACGATACAACGAAGACGAATGGCAATGCTACTAAGAGAACTTTGGAACAAACGGAGGATGCAAAGCCTTT
TGCTTTCTCCTTCGGTTCCACTACAGAACAGGCAAACAAAAAAGCCTCAACGTCAAATGAAACTACGAAG
CCTCAATTGGATACATCTTCTAAAACTGATGGAGTAACTGCTAATGCGCCGTTTAGTTTTGCATCAGCTT
TTAATGCACCTAAACCCTCGACTAATACTGCTGATGGCAAAGATTCTGCTTCGAATCTTACCACTCCTTC
ACCTGCTTTTTCATTTGGAAACAATAGTGGTGTTAAAGCATCCAGTAACAACAATCCCTCTACAAATTCG
TCTACGGCACCGTTTTCTTTTGGTACATCAAATAAACCGGCATTTAGCTTTGGGTCTGCAACTTCAAAGA
CTACCTCTGAAGGAACCGCTCCAGCTGCTTCTGCTTCTGCTCCTGCTCCCACTACGTCTGCATTTTCTTT
TGGAGCATCAAATTCTAGTATGAATAAGGAAGAGAACACTCCCATGGCTAAGGATGCTGGAGATACGGCA
CCTGCGTCTGGCTTTAAGTCTGGGTTTTCGTTCGGTGCTAACAATTCGCCTCAGCCTGCTTCTATGTTTG
GTACATCGACGCCGGCCCCGTCTTCCGCGTTTGCGTTTGGCAACCAGTCAGGCACGAACCCAGCAGCTCC
TGCAGGGTTTGGAGGGATTACTAATACTGCCACTAATAACCCTCCTAGTACAGGTTTTACATTCACTCCA
TCAAATGCTGGATCAACTGCGGCTCCTATGTTTGGCGCTGGAAACACTCCCAACCCATCCGGGTCCATCA
ATAATGCATCACAAGCATTCGCCTTCGGGTCAGGAGAACCTAGTAATCCAGCTAGTAATCCACCTAGTAC
CGGATTTTCGTTCGGTGCGGCTACTCCGTCTGCCTTTAATGCAAGTGCCTCACAATCACCAGCGCCCAAT
GGTATTCAATTCAATTTGGGCTCTTCTAACTCACAAACAAATGCGCCCCCGGGCCGTAAAATTGCTGTGC
CCCGAAGTCGAAGAAAACGT
